Addgene plasmid #107396: plenti-UBC-HA-gate-pGK-HYG
Purpose: (Empty Backbone) Lentiviral gateway destination vector
Depositing lab: William Kaelin. Depositing organization: Dana-Farber Cancer Institute. Publication: The myeloma drug lenalidomide promotes the cereblon-dependent destruction of Ikaros proteins. Lu G, Middleton RE, Sun H, Naniong M, Ott CJ, Mitsiades CS, Wong KK, Bradner JE, Kaelin WG Jr. Science. 2014 Jan 17;343(6168):305-9. doi: 10.1126/science.1244917. Epub 2013 Nov 29. PubMed 24292623.
Backbone
  Vector backbone: plenti-UBC-gate-3xHA-pGK-PUR
  Vector type: Mammalian Expression, Lentiviral ; Gateway Destination
  Tag / fusion protein: HA (N terminal on backbone)
Growth in bacteria
  Bacterial resistance: Chloramphenicol and Kanamycin, 25 & 50 μg/mL
  Growth temperature: 30°C
  Growth strain: ccdB Survival
  Copy number: Unknown
Gene/Insert
  Gene/Insert name: None
  Tag / fusion protein: HA (N terminal on backbone)
Terms and licenses: Academic/Nonprofit Terms; Industry Terms: Not Available to Industry
How to cite: plenti-UBC-HA-gate-pGK-HYG was a gift from William Kaelin (Addgene plasmid # 107396 ; http://n2t.net/addgene:107396 ; RRID:Addgene_107396)
