[The description below was written by a language model from this plasmid's Addgene catalogue record and pLannotate feature annotations shown in this document.]
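Description:
plenti-UBC-HA-gate-pGK-HYG is an empty lentiviral Gateway destination vector for mammalian expression, derived from the backbone plenti-UBC-gate-3xHA-pGK-PUR. It is an 11.7 kb, self-inactivating HIV-1-based transfer plasmid. A CMV enhancer/promoter fused to a truncated 5' LTR drives production of the viral genome, which carries the Ψ packaging signal, a gag fragment, the RRE for Rev-dependent nuclear export, the cPPT/CTS, a WPRE to boost transcript expression, and a ΔU3 3' LTR followed by an SV40 polyadenylation signal. In bacteria it replicates from a high-copy ColE1/pUC-type origin, with an f1 origin also present. It is selected with kanamycin, through a NeoR/KanR gene placed behind both bacterial and SV40 promoters, together with chloramphenicol, through the CmR gene in the Gateway cassette. Because the cassette encodes the gyrase toxin CcdB, the unrecombined plasmid must be maintained in a ccdB-tolerant strain.

The payload region places the human ubiquitin C promoter upstream of an HA epitope (annotated as a fragment of a 3xHA element, consistent with the single N-terminal HA tag in the record), followed by the attR1–CmR–ccdB–attR2 cassette. An LR recombination with an entry clone replaces this cassette with a gene of interest. If the reading frame is preserved across the recombination site, the result is an N-terminally HA-tagged protein expressed from the UbC promoter, and ccdB counter-selects against non-recombinant plasmids. Downstream, a mouse PGK promoter drives a hygromycin resistance gene, allowing selection of stably transduced mammalian cells. A single loxP site follows this marker. Short IRES and miR-30a fragments are also annotated, apparently as cloning remnants. The vector is suited to generating lentivirus for stable expression of HA-tagged proteins.
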