Features (pLannotate 1.2.2; 37 found; start..end, strand, type, name):
    122..239     +  misc_feature   cPPT/CTS: central polypurine tract and central termination sequence of HIV-1
    305..322     +  ncRNA          5' miR-30a (fragment): sequence upstream of the 71-nt precursor of the human miR-30a microRNA (Zeng et al., 2002) miRNA
    331..1542    +  promoter       UbC promoter: human ubiquitin C promoter
   1597..1623    +  CDS            3xHA (fragment): three tandem HA epitope tags
   1645..1769    +  protein_bind   attR1: mutant version of attR; recombination site for the Gateway® LR reaction LR Clonase™
   1794..1824    +  promoter       lac UV5 promoter: E. coli lac promoter with an "up" mutation
   1848..1877    +  promoter       cat promoter (fragment): promoter of the E. coli cat gene encoding chloramphenicol acetyltransferase
   1878..2558    +  CDS            CmR: chloramphenicol acetyltransferase confers resistance to chloramphenicol
   2715..2873    +  CDS            ccdA (fragment): CCDA_ECO57 - Also known as H, letA. Experimental evidence at protein level: Swiss-Prot protein existence level 1. Antitoxin component of a type II toxin-antitoxin (TA) system which inhibits the post-segregational killing (PSK) of plasmid-free cells, also referred to as a plasmid addiction system. Binds to and blocks the activity of CcdB; will also remove bound CcdB protein from the CcdB-GyrA complex by forming a CcdA-CcdB complex, a process termed rejuvenation. Functions as a transcriptional corepressor for the ccdAB operon, repression also requires CcdB (By similarity). From Escherichia coli
   2878..3183    +  CDS            ccdB: CcdB, a bacterial toxin that poisons DNA gyrase; ccdB; Plasmids containing the ccdB gene cannot be propagated in standard E. coli strains.
   3224..3348    -  protein_bind   attR2: mutant version of attR; recombination site for the Gateway® LR reaction LR Clonase™
   3366..3472    +  misc_feature   IRES (fragment): internal ribosome entry site (IRES) of the encephalomyocarditis virus (EMCV)
   3492..3991    +  promoter       PGK promoter: mouse phosphoglycerate kinase 1 promoter
   4009..5034    +  CDS            HygR: aminoglycoside phosphotransferase from E. coli; aph(4)-Ia; confers resistance to hygromycin
   5065..5098    +  protein_bind   loxP: Cre-mediated recombination occurs in the 8-bp core sequence (GCATACAT). Cre recombinase
   5131..5154    +  misc_feature   MCS (fragment): pBluescript multiple cloning site
   5154..5742    +  misc_feature   WPRE: woodchuck hepatitis virus posttranscriptional regulatory element
   5743..5762    +  misc_feature   MCS (fragment): pBluescript multiple cloning site
   5764..5949    +  CDS            nef (fragment): NEF_HV1Z2 - Experimental evidence at protein level: Swiss-Prot protein existence level 1. Extracellular Nef protein targets CD4(+) T-lymphocytes for apoptosis by interacting with CXCR4 surface receptors. From Human immunodeficiency virus type 1 group M subtype D (isolate Z2/CDC-Z34) (HIV-1).
   5951..6184    +  LTR            3' LTR (ΔU3): self-inactivating 3' long terminal repeat (LTR) from HIV-1
   6256..6377    +  polyA_signal   SV40 poly(A) signal: SV40 polyadenylation signal
   6417..6552    +  rep_origin     SV40 ori: SV40 origin of replication
   6573..6591    -  promoter       T7 promoter: promoter for bacteriophage T7 RNA polymerase
   6614..6972    -  rep_origin     f1 ori (sequence partly withheld): f1 bacteriophage origin of replication; arrow indicates direction of (+) strand synthesis
   6999..7103    +  promoter       AmpR promoter: bla
   7105..7462    +  promoter       SV40 promoter: SV40 enhancer and early promoter
   7497..8291    +  CDS            NeoR/KanR: aminoglycoside phosphotransferase from Tn5; aph(3')-II (or nptII); confers resistance to neomycin, kanamycin, and G418 (Geneticin®)
   8312..8464    +  CDS            ble (fragment): BLE_KLEPN - Experimental evidence at protein level: Swiss-Prot protein existence level 1. Binding protein with a strong affinity to the bleomycin family of antibiotics. Binds to CL990; an antimitotic-antibiotic compound. From Klebsiella pneumoniae.
   8523..8570    +  polyA_signal   HSV TK poly(A) signal: herpes simplex virus thymidine kinase polyadenylation signal (Cole and Stacy, 1985)
   8899..9487    +  rep_origin     ori: high-copy-number ColE1/pMB1/pBR322/pUC origin of replication
   9662..9965    +  enhancer       CMV enhancer: human cytomegalovirus immediate early enhancer
   9966..10165   +  promoter       CMV promoter: human cytomegalovirus (CMV) immediate early promoter
  10183..10363   +  LTR            5' LTR (truncated): truncated 5' long terminal repeat (LTR) from HIV-1
  10410..10535   +  misc_feature   HIV-1 Ψ: packaging signal of human immunodeficiency virus type 1
  10519..10857   +  CDS            HIV-1 gag (fragment): gag protein from human immunodeficiency virus 1; gag
  11032..11265   +  misc_feature   RRE: The Rev response element (RRE) of HIV-1 allows for Rev-dependent mRNA export from the nucleus to the cytoplasm.
  11642..72      +  CDS            Rev (fragment) (across the origin): human immunodeficiency virus 1 (HIV-1) Rev protein; rev; enhances nuclear export of unspliced and incompletely spliced viral mRNAs
>Addgene plasmid #107396 | plenti-UBC-HA-gate-pGK-HYG | addgene full sequence | sequence record 260860 | Addgene NGS Result
CAGGCCCGAAGGAATAGAAGAAGAAGGTGGAGAGAGAGACAGAGACAGATCCATTCGATTAGTGAACGGA
TCGGCACTGCGTGCGCCAATTCTGCAGACAAATGGCAGTATTCATCCACAATTTTAAAAGAAAAGGGGGG
ATTGGGGGGTACAGTGCAGGGGAAAGAATAGTAGACATAATAGCAACAGACATACAAACTAAAGAATTAC
AAAAACAAATTACAAAAATTCAAAATTTTCGGGTTTATTACAGGGACAGCAGAGATCCAGTTTGGTTAGT
ACCGGGCCCGCTCTAGCCCTAGATTTAACCCAACAGAAGGCTCGACGCGTGGCCTCCGCGCCGGGTTTTG
GCGCCTCCCGCGGGCGCCCCCCTCCTCACGGCGAGCGCTGCCACGTCAGACGAAGGGCGCAGCGAGCGTC
CTGATCCTTCCGCCCGGACGCTCAGGACAGCGGCCCGCTGCTCATAAGACTCGGCCTTAGAACCCCAGTA
TCAGCAGAAGGACATTTTAGGACGGGACTTGGGTGACTCTAGGGCACTGGTTTTCTTTCCAGAGAGCGGA
ACAGGCGAGGAAAAGTAGTCCCTTCTCGGCGATTCTGCGGAGGGATCTCCGTGGGGCGGTGAACGCCGAT
GATTATATAAGGACGCGCCGGGTGTGGCACAGCTAGTTCCGTCGCAGCCGGGATTTGGGTCGCGGTTCTT
GTTTGTGGATCGCTGTGATCGTCACTTGGTGAGTAGCGGGCTGCTGGGCTGGCCGGGGCTTTCGTGGCCG
CCGGGCCGCTCGGTGGGACGGAAGCGTGTGGAGAGACCGCCAAGGGCTGTAGTCTGGGTCCGCGAGCAAG
GTTGCCCTGAACTGGGGGTTGGGGGGAGCGCAGCAAAATGGCGGCTGTTCCCGAGTCTTGAATGGAAGAC
GCTTGTGAGGCGGGCTGTGAGGTCGTTGAAACAAGGTGGGGGGCATGGTGGGCGGCAAGAACCCAAGGTC
TTGAGGCCTTCGCTAATGCGGGAAAGCTCTTATTCGGGTGAGATGGGCTGGGGCACCATCTGGGGACCCT
GACGTGAAGTTTGTCACTGACTGGAGAACTCGGTTTGTCGTCTGTTGCGGGGGCGGCAGTTATGGCGGTG
CCGTTGGGCAGTGCACCCGTACCTTTGGGAGCGCGCGCCCTCGTCGTGTCGTGACGTCACCCGTTCTGTT
GGCTTATAATGCAGGGTGGGGCCACCTGCCGGTAGGTGTGCGGTAGGCTTTTCTCCGTCGCAGGACGCAG
GGTTCGGGCCTAGGGTAGGCTCTCCTGAATCGACAGGCGCCGGACCTCTGGTGAGGGGAGGGATAAGTGA
GGCGTCAGTTTCTTTGGTCGGTTTTATGTACCTATCTTCTTAAGTAGCTGAAGCTCCGGTTTTGAACTAT
GCGCTCGGGGTTGGCGAGTGTGTTTTGTGAAGTTTTTTAGGCACCTTTTGAAATGTAATCATTTGGGTCA
ATATGTAATTTTCAGTGTTAGACTAGTAAATTGTCCGCTAAATTCTGGCCGTTTTTGGCTTTTTTGTTAG
ACGCTAGACTGCCGGATCGAATTGTCGACGAATTCGGATCCAGATCTGCCACCATGTACCCATACGATGT
TCCAGATTACGCTGGCGGAGCTCGAGGTTATCAAACAAGTTTGTACAAAAAAGCTGAACGAGAAACGTAA
AATGATATAAATATCAATATATTAAATTAGATTTTGCATAAAAAACAGACTACATAATACTGTAAAACAC
AACATATCCAGTCACTATGGCGGCCGCATTAGGCACCCCAGGCTTTACACTTTATGCTTCCGGCTCGTAT
AATGTGTGGATTTTGAGTTAGGATCCGTCGAGATTTTCAGGAGCTAAGGAAGCTAAAATGGAGAAAAAAA
TCACTGGATATACCACCGTTGATATATCCCAATGGCATCGTAAAGAACATTTTGAGGCATTTCAGTCAGT
TGCTCAATGTACCTATAACCAGACCGTTCAGCTGGATATTACGGCCTTTTTAAAGACCGTAAAGAAAAAT
AAGCACAAGTTTTATCCGGCCTTTATTCACATTCTTGCCCGCCTGATGAATGCTCATCCGGAATTCCGTA
TGGCAATGAAAGACGGTGAGCTGGTGATATGGGATAGTGTTCACCCTTGTTACACCGTTTTCCATGAGCA
AACTGAAACGTTTTCATCGCTCTGGAGTGAATACCACGACGATTTCCGGCAGTTTCTACACATATATTCG
CAAGATGTGGCGTGTTACGGTGAAAACCTGGCCTATTTCCCTAAAGGGTTTATTGAGAATATGTTTTTCG
TCTCAGCCAATCCCTGGGTGAGTTTCACCAGTTTTGATTTAAACGTGGCCAATATGGACAACTTCTTCGC
CCCCGTTTTCACCATGGGCAAATATTATACGCAAGGCGACAAGGTGCTGATGCCGCTGGCGATTCAGGTT
CATCATGCCGTTTGTGATGGCTTCCATGTCGGCAGAATGCTTAATGAATTACAACAGTACTGCGATGAGT
GGCAGGCGGGGCGTAATCTAGAGGATCCGGCTTACTAAAAGCCAGATAACAGTATGCGTATTTGCGCGCT
GATTTTTGCGGTATAAGAATATATACTGATATGTATACCCGAAGTATGTCAAAAAGAGGTATGCTATGAA
GCAGCGTATTACAGTGACAGTTGACAGCGACAGCTATCAGTTGCTCAAGGCATATATGATGTCAATATCT
CCGGTCTGGTAAGCACAACCATGCAGAATGAAGCCCGTCGTCTGCGTGCCGAACGCTGGAAAGCGGAAAA
TCAGGAAGGGATGGCTGAGGTCGCCCGGTTTATTGAAATGAACGGCTCTTTTGCTGACGAGAACAGGGGC
TGGTGAAATGCAGTTTAAGGTTTACACCTATAAAAGAGAGAGCCGTTATCGTCTGTTTGTGGATGTACAG
AGTGATATTATTGACACGCCCGGGCGACGGATGGTGATCCCCCTGGCCAGTGCACGTCTGCTGTCAGATA
AAGTCCCCCGTGAACTTTACCCGGTGGTGCATATCGGGGATGAAAGCTGGCGCATGATGACCACCGATAT
GGCCAGTGTGCCGGTCTCCGTTATCGGGGAAGAAGTGGCTGATCTCAGCCACCGCGAAAATGACATCAAA
AACGCCATTAACCTGATGTTCTGGGGAATATAAATGTCAGGCTCCCTTATACACAGCCAGTCTGCAGGTC
GACCATAGTGACTGGATATGTTGTGTTTTACAGTATTATGTAGTCTGTTTTTTATGCAAAATCTAATTTA
ATATATTGATATTTATATCATTTTACGTTTCTCGTTCAGCTTTCTTGTACAAAGTGGTTCGATAACGAAT
TCCGCCCCCCCCCCCTAACGTTACTGGCCGAAGCCGCTTGGAATAAGGCCGGTGTGCGTTTGTCTATATG
TTATTTTCCACCATATTGCCGTCTTTTGGCAATGTGAGGGCCGCGTTTAACGAATTCTACCGGGTAGGGG
AGGCGCTTTTCCCAAGGCAGTCTGGAGCATGCGCTTTAGCAGCCCCGCTGGGCACTTGGCGCTACACAAG
TGGCCTCTGGCCTCGCACACATTCCACATCCACCGGTAGGCGCCAACCGGCTCCGTTCTTTGGTGGCCCC
TTCGCGCCACCTTCTACTCCTCCCCTAGTCAGGAAGTTCCCCCCCGCCCCGCAGCTCGCGTCGTGCAGGA
CGTGACAAATGGAAGTAGCACGTCTCACTAGTCTCGTGCAGATGGACAGCACCGCTGAGCAATGGAAGCG
GGTAGGCCTTTGGGGCAGCGGCCAATAGCAGCTTTGCTCCTTCGCTTTCTGGGCTCAGAGGCTGGGAAGG
GGTGGGTCCGGGGGCGGGCTCAGGGGCGGGCTCAGGGGCGGGGCGGGCGCCCGAAGGTCCTCCGGAGGCC
CGGCATTCTGCACGCTTCAAAAGCGCACGTCTGCCGCGCTGTTCTCCTCTTCCTCATCTCCGGGCCTTTC
GACCTGCATCCCGCCACCATGAAAAAGCCTGAACTCACCGCGACGTCTGTCGAGAAGTTTCTGATCGAAA
AGTTCGACAGCGTCTCCGACCTGATGCAGCTCTCGGAGGGCGAAGAATCTCGTGCTTTCAGCTTCGATGT
AGGAGGGCGTGGATATGTCCTGCGGGTAAATAGCTGCGCCGATGGTTTCTACAAAGATCGTTATGTTTAT
CGGCACTTTGCATCGGCCGCGCTCCCGATTCCGGAAGTGCTTGACATTGGGGAATTCAGCGAGAGCCTGA
CCTATTGCATCTCCCGCCGTGCACAGGGTGTCACGTTGCAAGACCTGCCTGAAACCGAACTGCCCGCTGT
TCTGCAGCCGGTCGCGGAGGCCATGGATGCGATCGCTGCGGCCGATCTTAGCCAGACGAGCGGGTTCGGC
CCATTCGGACCGCAAGGAATCGGTCAATACACTACATGGCGTGATTTCATATGCGCGATTGCTGATCCCC
ATGTGTATCACTGGCAAACTGTGATGGACGACACCGTCAGTGCGTCCGTCGCGCAGGCTCTCGATGAGCT
GATGCTTTGGGCCGAGGACTGCCCCGAAGTCCGGCACCTCGTGCACGCGGATTTCGGCTCCAACAATGTC
CTGACGGACAATGGCCGCATAACAGCGGTCATTGACTGGAGCGAGGCGATGTTCGGGGATTCCCAATACG
AGGTCGCCAACATCTTCTTCTGGAGGCCGTGGTTGGCTTGTATGGAGCAGCAGACGCGCTACTTCGAGCG
GAGGCATCCGGAGCTTGCAGGATCGCCGCGGCTCCGGGCGTATATGCTCCGCATTGGTCTTGACCAACTC
TATCAGAGCTTGGTTGACGGCAATTTCGATGATGCAGCTTGGGCGCAGGGTCGATGCGACGCAATCGTCC
GATCCGGAGCCGGGACTGTCGGGCGTACACAAATCGCCCGCAGAAGCGCGGCCGTCTGGACCGATGGCTG
TGTAGAAGTACTCGCCGATAGTGGAAACCGACGCCCCAGCACTCGTCCGAGGGCAAAGGAATAGTGTACA
AGTAGGAATTCGTCGAGGGACCTAATAACTTCGTATAGCATACATTATACGAAGTTATACATGTTTAAGG
GTTCCGGTTCCACTAGGTACAATTCGATATCAAGCTTATCGATAATCAACCTCTGGATTACAAAATTTGT
GAAAGATTGACTGGTATTCTTAACTATGTTGCTCCTTTTACGCTATGTGGATACGCTGCTTTAATGCCTT
TGTATCATGCTATTGCTTCCCGTATGGCTTTCATTTTCTCCTCCTTGTATAAATCCTGGTTGCTGTCTCT
TTATGAGGAGTTGTGGCCCGTTGTCAGGCAACGTGGCGTGGTGTGCACTGTGTTTGCTGACGCAACCCCC
ACTGGTTGGGGCATTGCCACCACCTGTCAGCTCCTTTCCGGGACTTTCGCTTTCCCCCTCCCTATTGCCA
CGGCGGAACTCATCGCCGCCTGCCTTGCCCGCTGCTGGACAGGGGCTCGGCTGTTGGGCACTGACAATTC
CGTGGTGTTGTCGGGGAAATCATCGTCCTTTCCTTGGCTGCTCGCCTGTGTTGCCACCTGGATTCTGCGC
GGGACGTCCTTCTGCTACGTCCCTTCGGCCCTCAATCCAGCGGACCTTCCTTCCCGCGGCCTGCTGCCGG
CTCTGCGGCCTCTTCCGCGTCTTCGCCTTCGCCCTCAGACGAGTCGGATCTCCCTTTGGGCCGCCTCCCC
GCATCGATACCGTCGACCTCGATCGAGACCTAGAAAAACATGGAGCAATCACAAGTAGCAATACAGCAGC
TACCAATGCTGATTGTGCCTGGCTAGAAGCACAAGAGGAGGAGGAGGTGGGTTTTCCAGTCACACCTCAG
GTACCTTTAAGACCAATGACTTACAAGGCAGCTGTAGATCTTAGCCACTTTTTAAAAGAAAAGGGGGGAC
TGGAAGGGCTAATTCACTCCCAACGAAGACAAGATCTGCTTTTTGCTTGTACTGGGTCTCTCTGGTTAGA
CCAGATCTGAGCCTGGGAGCTCTCTGGCTAACTAGGGAACCCACTGCTTAAGCCTCAATAAAGCTTGCCT
TGAGTGCTTCAAGTAGTGTGTGCCCGTCTGTTGTGTGACTCTGGTAACTAGAGATCCCTCAGACCCTTTT
AGTCAGTGTGGAAAATCTCTAGCAGTAGTAGTTCATGTCATCTTATTATTCAGTATTTATAACTTGCAAA
GAAATGAATATCAGAGAGTGAGAGGAACTTGTTTATTGCAGCTTATAATGGTTACAAATAAAGCAATAGC
ATCACAAATTTCACAAATAAAGCATTTTTTTCACTGCATTCTAGTTGTGGTTTGTCCAAACTCATCAATG
TATCTTATCATGTCTGGCTCTAGCTATCCCGCCCCTAACTCCGCCCATCCCGCCCCTAACTCCGCCCAGT
TCCGCCCATTCTCCGCCCCATGGCTGACTAATTTTTTTTATTTATGCAGAGGCCGAGGCCGCCTCGGCCT
CTGAGCTATTCCAGAAGTAGTGAGGAGGCTTTTTTGGAGGCCTAGGGACGTACCCAATTCGCCCTATAGT
GAGTCGTATTAGCATGTGAGCAAAAGGCCAGCATAAATCAAAAGAATAGACCGAGATAGGGT
[37 nt withheld, positions 6643-6679]
AAAGAACGTGGACTCCAACGTCAAAGG
[49 nt withheld, positions 6707-6755]
T
[91 nt withheld, positions 6757-6847]
G
[124 nt withheld, positions 6849-6972]
CAGGTGGCACTTTTCGGGGAAATGTGCGCGGAACCCCTATTTGTTTATTTTTCTAAATACATTCAAATAT
GTATCCGCTCATGAGACAATAACCCTGATAAATGCTTCAATAATATTGAAAAAGGAAGAGTCCTGAGGCG
GAAAGAACCAGCTGTGGAATGTGTGTCAGTTAGGGTGTGGAAAGTCCCCAGGCTCCCCAGCAGGCAGAAG
TATGCAAAGCATGCATCTCAATTAGTCAGCAACCAGGTGTGGAAAGTCCCCAGGCTCCCCAGCAGGCAGA
AGTATGCAAAGCATGCATCTCAATTAGTCAGCAACCATAGTCCCGCCCCTAACTCCGCCCATCCCGCCCC
TAACTCCGCCCAGTTCCGCCCATTCTCCGCCCCATGGCTGACTAATTTTTTTTATTTATGCAGAGGCCGA
GGCCGCCTCGGCCTCTGAGCTATTCCAGAAGTAGTGAGGAGGCTTTTTTGGAGGCCTAGGCTTTTGCAAA
GATCGATCAAGAGACAGGATGAGGATCGTTTCGCATGATTGAACAAGATGGATTGCACGCAGGTTCTCCG
GCCGCTTGGGTGGAGAGGCTATTCGGCTATGACTGGGCACAACAGACAATCGGCTGCTCTGATGCCGCCG
TGTTCCGGCTGTCAGCGCAGGGGCGCCCGGTTCTTTTTGTCAAGACCGACCTGTCCGGTGCCCTGAATGA
ACTGCAAGACGAGGCAGCGCGGCTATCGTGGCTGGCCACGACGGGCGTTCCTTGCGCAGCTGTGCTCGAC
GTTGTCACTGAAGCGGGAAGGGACTGGCTGCTATTGGGCGAAGTGCCGGGGCAGGATCTCCTGTCATCTC
ACCTTGCTCCTGCCGAGAAAGTATCCATCATGGCTGATGCAATGCGGCGGCTGCATACGCTTGATCCGGC
TACCTGCCCATTCGACCACCAAGCGAAACATCGCATCGAGCGAGCACGTACTCGGATGGAAGCCGGTCTT
GTCGATCAGGATGATCTGGACGAAGAGCATCAGGGGCTCGCGCCAGCCGAACTGTTCGCCAGGCTCAAGG
CGAGCATGCCCGACGGCGAGGATCTCGTCGTGACCCATGGCGATGCCTGCTTGCCGAATATCATGGTGGA
AAATGGCCGCTTTTCTGGATTCATCGACTGTGGCCGGCTGGGTGTGGCGGACCGCTATCAGGACATAGCG
TTGGCTACCCGTGATATTGCTGAAGAGCTTGGCGGCGAATGGGCTGACCGCTTCCTCGTGCTTTACGGTA
TCGCCGCTCCCGATTCGCAGCGCATCGCCTTCTATCGCCTTCTTGACGAGTTCTTCTGAGCGGGACTCTG
GGGTTCGAAATGACCGACCAAGCGACGCCCAACCTGCCATCACGAGATTTCGATTCCACCGCCGCCTTCT
ATGAAAGGTTGGGCTTCGGAATCGTTTTCCGGGACGCCGGCTGGATGATCCTCCAGCGCGGGGATCTCAT
GCTGGAGTTCTTCGCCCACCCTAGGGGGAGGCTAACTGAAACACGGAAGGAGACAATACCGGAAGGAACC
CGCGCTATGACGGCAATAAAAAGACAGAATAAAACGCACGGTGTTGGGTCGTTTGTTCATAAACGCGGGG
TTCGGTCCCAGGGCTGGCACTCTGTCGATACCCCACCGAGACCCCATTGGGGCCAATACGCCCGCGTTTC
TTCCTTTTCCCCACCCCACCCCCCAAGTTCGGGTGAAGGCCCAGGGCTCGCAGCCAACGTCGGGGCGGCA
GGCCCTGCCATAGCCTCAGGTTACTCATATATACTTTAGATTGATTTAAAACTTCATTTTTAATTTAAAA
GGATCTAGGTGAAGATCCTTTTTGATAATCTCATGACCAAAATCCCTTAACGTGAGTTTTCGTTCCACTG
AGCGTCAGACCCCGTAGAAAAGATCAAAGGATCTTCTTGAGATCCTTTTTTTCTGCGCGTAATCTGCTGC
TTGCAAACAAAAAAACCACCGCTACCAGCGGTGGTTTGTTTGCCGGATCAAGAGCTACCAACTCTTTTTC
CGAAGGTAACTGGCTTCAGCAGAGCGCAGATACCAAATACTGTTCTTCTAGTGTAGCCGTAGTTAGGCCA
CCACTTCAAGAACTCTGTAGCACCGCCTACATACCTCGCTCTGCTAATCCTGTTACCAGTGGCTGCTGCC
AGTGGCGATAAGTCGTGTCTTACCGGGTTGGACTCAAGACGATAGTTACCGGATAAGGCGCAGCGGTCGG
GCTGAACGGGGGGTTCGTGCACACAGCCCAGCTTGGAGCGAACGACCTACACCGAACTGAGATACCTACA
GCGTGAGCTATGAGAAAGCGCCACGCTTCCCGAAGGGAGAAAGGCGGACAGGTATCCGGTAAGCGGCAGG
GTCGGAACAGGAGAGCGCACGAGGGAGCTTCCAGGGGGAAACGCCTGGTATCTTTATAGTCCTGTCGGGT
TTCGCCACCTCTGACTTGAGCGTCGATTTTTGTGATGCTCGTCAGGGGGGCGGAGCCTATGGAAAAACGC
CAGCAACGCGGCCTTTTTACGGTTCCTGGCCTTTTGCTGGCCTTTTGCTCACATGTTCTTTCCTGCGTTA
TCCCCTGATTCTGTGGATAACCGTATTACCGCCATGCATTAGTTATTAATAGTAATCAATTACGGGGTCA
TTAGTTCATAGCCCATATATGGAGTTCCGCGTTACATAACTTACGGTAAATGGCCCGCCTGGCTGACCGC
CCAACGACCCCCGCCCATTGACGTCAATAATGACGTATGTTCCCATAGTAACGCCAATAGGGACTTTCCA
TTGACGTCAATGGGTGGAGTATTTACGGTAAACTGCCCACTTGGCAGTACATCAAGTGTATCATATGCCA
AGTACGCCCCCTATTGACGTCAATGACGGTAAATGGCCCGCCTGGCATTATGCCCAGTACATGACCTTAT
GGGACTTTCCTACTTGGCAGTACATCTACGTATTAGTCATCGCTATTACCATGGTGATGCGGTTTTGGCA
GTACATCAATGGGCGTGGATAGCGGTTTGACTCACGGGGATTTCCAAGTCTCCACCCCATTGACGTCAAT
GGGAGTTTGTTTTGGCACCAAAATCAACGGGACTTTCCAAAATGTCGTAACAACTCCGCCCCATTGACGC
AAATGGGCGGTAGGCGTGTACGGTGGGAGGTCTATATAAGCAGCGCGTTTTGCCTGTACTGGGTCTCTCT
GGTTAGACCAGATCTGAGCCTGGGAGCTCTCTGGCTAACTAGGGAACCCACTGCTTAAGCCTCAATAAAG
CTTGCCTTGAGTGCTTCAAGTAGTGTGTGCCCGTCTGTTGTGTGACTCTGGTAACTAGAGATCCCTCAGA
CCCTTTTAGTCAGTGTGGAAAATCTCTAGCAGTGGCGCCCGAACAGGGACTTGAAAGCGAAAGGGAAACC
AGAGGAGCTCTCTCGACGCAGGACTCGGCTTGCTGAAGCGCGCACGGCAAGAGGCGAGGGGCGGCGACTG
GTGAGTACGCCAAAAATTTTGACTAGCGGAGGCTAGAAGGAGAGAGATGGGTGCGAGAGCGTCAGTATTA
AGCGGGGGAGAATTAGATCGCGATGGGAAAAAATTCGGTTAAGGCCAGGGGGAAAGAAAAAATATAAATT
AAAACATATAGTATGGGCAAGCAGGGAGCTAGAACGATTCGCAGTTAATCCTGGCCTGTTAGAAACATCA
GAAGGCTGTAGACAAATACTGGGACAGCTACAACCATCCCTTCAGACAGGATCAGAAGAACTTAGATCAT
TATATAATACAGTAGCAACCCTCTATTGTGTGCATCAAAGGATAGAGATAAAAGACACCAAGGAAGCTTT
AGACAAGATAGAGGAAGAGCAAAACAAAAGTAAGACCACCGCACAGCAAGCGGCCGGCCGCTGATCTTCA
GACCTGGAGGAGGAGATATGAGGGACAATTGGAGAAGTGAATTATATAAATATAAAGTAGTAAAAATTGA
ACCATTAGGAGTAGCACCCACCAAGGCAAAGAGAAGAGTGGTGCAGAGAGAAAAAAGAGCAGTGGGAATA
GGAGCTTTGTTCCTTGGGTTCTTGGGAGCAGCAGGAAGCACTATGGGCGCAGCGTCAATGACGCTGACGG
TACAGGCCAGACAATTATTGTCTGGTATAGTGCAGCAGCAGAACAATTTGCTGAGGGCTATTGAGGCGCA
ACAGCATCTGTTGCAACTCACAGTCTGGGGCATCAAGCAGCTCCAGGCAAGAATCCTGGCTGTGGAAAGA
TACCTAAAGGATCAACAGCTCCTGGGGATTTGGGGTTGCTCTGGAAAACTCATTTGCACCACTGCTGTGC
CTTGGAATGCTAGTTGGAGTAATAAATCTCTGGAACAGATTTGGAATCACACGACCTGGATGGAGTGGGA
CAGAGAAATTAACAATTACACAAGCTTAATACACTCCTTAATTGAAGAATCGCAAAACCAGCAAGAAAAG
AATGAACAAGAATTATTGGAATTAGATAAATGGGCAAGTTTGTGGAATTGGTTTAACATAACAAATTGGC
TGTGGTATATAAAATTATTCATAATGATAGTAGGAGGCTTGGTAGGTTTAAGAATAGTTTTTGCTGTACT
TTCTATAGTGAATAGAGTTAGGCAGGGATATTCACCATTATCGTTTCAGACCCACCTCCCAACCCCGAGG
GGACCCGA
